Addgene plasmid #108656: pCAGGS-6020nes
Purpose: A JNK biosensor based on fluorescence resonance energy transfer (FRET) and those based on bioluminescence energy transfer (BRET)
Depositing lab: Michiyuki Matsuda. Publication: A platform of BRET-FRET hybrid biosensors for optogenetics, chemical screening, and in vivo imaging. Komatsu N, Terai K, Imanishi A, Kamioka Y, Sumiyama K, Jin T, Okada Y, Nagai T, Matsuda M. Sci Rep. 2018 Jun 12;8(1):8984. doi: 10.1038/s41598-018-27174-x. PubMed 29895862.
Backbone
  Vector backbone: pCAGGS
  Backbone size w/o insert (bp): 4739
  Total vector size (bp): 7954
  Vector type: Mammalian Expression
Growth in bacteria
  Bacterial resistance: Ampicillin, 100 μg/mL
  Growth temperature: 37°C
  Growth strain: DH5alpha
  Copy number: Unknown
Gene/Insert
  Gene/Insert name: hyBRET-JNK-EV
  Species: S. cerevisiae (budding yeast), Synthetic; aequorea coerulescens
  Insert size (bp): 3200
  Tag / fusion protein: XFP (N terminal on insert)
Terms and licenses: Academic/Nonprofit Terms; Industry Terms: Not Available to Industry
How to cite: pCAGGS-6020nes was a gift from Michiyuki Matsuda (Addgene plasmid # 108656 ; http://n2t.net/addgene:108656 ; RRID:Addgene_108656)
