[The description below was written by a language model from this plasmid's Addgene catalogue record and pLannotate feature annotations shown in this document.]
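Description:
pCAGGS-6020nes is a mammalian expression plasmid of 7,954 bp built on the pCAGGS backbone. It carries hyBRET-JNK-EV, a single-chain biosensor for JNK activity that can be read out by either fluorescence (FRET) or bioluminescence (BRET) resonance energy transfer. It is propagated in E. coli through a high-copy ColE1/pUC-type origin and selected with ampicillin via the AmpR (β-lactamase) cassette. The backbone also carries remnants of the lac promoter/operator region, an SV40 origin of replication, which can support episomal amplification in cells expressing large T antigen, and an SV40 poly(A) signal. No mammalian selection marker is annotated.

Expression is driven by the strong, broadly active CAG arrangement of CMV immediate-early enhancer, chicken β-actin promoter and chimeric β-actin/β-globin intron, and is terminated by the rabbit β-globin polyadenylation signal. The annotated open reading frame begins with the yellow acceptor YPet, followed by a fragment of yeast RAD53. In this sensor design that fragment most likely acts as the phosphopeptide-binding domain, though the record does not label it as such. An unannotated stretch, presumably a long flexible linker, comes next, followed by a short human JDP2-derived segment that appears to supply the JNK substrate or docking sequence. The cyan donor Turquoise-GL is then fused directly to Renilla luciferase.

Phosphorylation of the substrate by JNK should promote its intramolecular binding to the RAD53 domain, changing energy transfer to YPet. Turquoise-GL acts as donor under excitation light, while the luciferase supplies energy when given its substrate, so no illumination is needed. The "nes" in the name suggests a nuclear export signal for cytoplasmic localisation, but none is annotated. The associated work applies such hybrid sensors to optogenetics, chemical screening and in vivo imaging.
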