Features (pLannotate 1.2.2; 20 found; start..end, strand, type, name):
      8..387     +  enhancer       CMV enhancer: human cytomegalovirus immediate early enhancer
    390..665     +  promoter       chicken β-actin promoter: No description available
    666..1678    +  intron         chimeric intron: chimera between introns from chicken β-actin and rabbit β-globin
   1735..2448    +  CDS            YPet: YPet is a basic (constitutively fluorescent) yellow fluorescent protein published in 2005, derived from Aequorea victoria. It has moderate acid sensitivity.
   2425..2877    +  CDS            RAD53 (fragment): RAD53_YEAST - Also known as MEC2, SAD1, SPK1. Experimental evidence at protein level: Swiss-Prot protein existence level 1. Controls S-phase checkpoint as well as G1 and G2 DNA damage checkpoints. Phosphorylates proteins on serine, threonine, and tyrosine. Prevents entry into anaphase and mitotic exit after DNA damage via regulation of the Polo kinase CDC5. Seems to be involved in the phosphorylation of RPH1. From Saccharomyces cerevisiae (strain ATCC 204508 / S288c) (Baker's yeast).
   3238..3297    +  CDS            JDP2 (fragment): JDP2_HUMAN - Experimental evidence at protein level: Swiss-Prot protein existence level 1. Component of the AP-1 transcription factor that represses transactivation mediated by the Jun family of proteins. Involved in a variety of transcriptional responses associated with AP-1 such as UV- induced apoptosis, cell differentiation, tumorigenesis and antitumogeneris. Can also function as a repressor by recruiting histone deacetylase 3/HDAC3 to the promoter region of JUN. May control transcription via direct regulation of the modification of histones and the assembly of chromatin. From Homo sapiens
   3307..3999    +  CDS            Turquoise-GL: Turquoise-GL is a basic (constitutively fluorescent) cyan fluorescent protein published in 2010, derived from Aequorea victoria.
   3997..4923    +  CDS            LUCI_RENRE: Experimental evidence at protein level: Swiss-Prot protein existence level 1. Upon binding the substrate, the enzyme catalyzes an oxygenation, producing a very short-lived hydroperoxide that cyclizes into a dioxetanone structure, which collapses, releasing a CO(2) molecule. The spontaneous breakdown of the dioxetanone releases the energy (about 50 kcal/mole) that is necessary to generate the excited state of the coelenteramide product, which is the singlet form of the monoanion. In vivo the product undergoes the process of nonradiative energy transfer to an accessory protein, a green fluoresce
   5043..5098    +  polyA_signal   β-globin poly(A) signal: rabbit β-globin polyadenylation signal (Gil and Proudfoot, 1987)
   5481..5497    -  protein_bind   lac operator: The lac repressor binds to the lac operator to inhibit transcription in E. coli. This inhibition can be relieved by adding lactose or isopropyl-β-D-thiogalactopyranoside (IPTG). lac repressor encoded by lacI
   5505..5535    -  promoter       lac promoter: promoter for the E. coli lac operon
   5550..5571    -  protein_bind   CAP binding site: CAP binding activates transcription in the presence of cAMP. E. coli catabolite activator protein
   5584..5623    -  CDS            lacI (fragment): lac repressor; lacI; The lac repressor binds to the lac operator to inhibit transcription in E. coli. This inhibition can be relieved by adding lactose or isopropyl-β-D-thiogalactopyranoside (IPTG).
   5630..5652    +  promoter       SV40 promoter (fragment): SV40 enhancer and early promoter
   5676..5811    +  rep_origin     SV40 ori: SV40 origin of replication
   5831..5965    +  polyA_signal   SV40 poly(A) signal: SV40 polyadenylation signal
   5967..6021    -  CDS            lacI (fragment): lac repressor; lacI; The lac repressor binds to the lac operator to inhibit transcription in E. coli. This inhibition can be relieved by adding lactose or isopropyl-β-D-thiogalactopyranoside (IPTG).
   6204..6792    -  rep_origin     ori: high-copy-number ColE1/pMB1/pBR322/pUC origin of replication
   6963..7823    -  CDS            AmpR: β-lactamase; bla; confers resistance to ampicillin, carbenicillin, and related antibiotics
   7824..7928    -  promoter       AmpR promoter: bla
>Addgene plasmid #108656 | pCAGGS-6020nes | depositor full sequence | sequence record 204834 | pCAGGS-6020nes sequence 7954 bps
GTCGATCGACATTGATTATTGACTAGTTATTAATAGTAATCAATTACGGGGTCATTAGTTCATAGCCCAT
ATATGGAGTTCCGCGTTACATAACTTACGGTAAATGGCCCGCCTGGCTGACCGCCCAACGACCCCCGCCC
ATTGACGTCAATAATGACGTATGTTCCCATAGTAACGCCAATAGGGACTTTCCATTGACGTCAATGGGTG
GACTATTTACGGTAAACTGCCCACTTGGCAGTACATCAAGTGTATCATATGCCAAGTACGCCCCCTATTG
ACGTCAATGACGGTAAATGGCCCGCCTGGCATTATGCCCAGTACATGACCTTATGGGACTTTCCTACTTG
GCAGTACATCTACGTATTAGTCATCGCTATTACCATGGGTCGAGGTGAGCCCCACGTTCTGCTTCACTCT
CCCCATCTCCCCCCCCTCCCCACCCCCAATTTTGTATTTATTTATTTTTTAATTATTTTGTGCAGCGATG
GGGGCGGGGGGGGGGGGGGCGCGCGCCAGGCGGGGCGGGGCGGGGGCGAGGGCGGGGCGGGGCGAGGCGG
AGAGGTGCGGCGGCAGCCAATCAGAGCGGCGCGCTCCGAAAGTTTCCTTTTATGGCGAGGCGGCGGCGGC
GGCGGCCCTATAAAAAGCGAAGCGCGCGGCGGGCGGGAGTCGCTGCGTTGCCTTCGCCCCGTGCCCCGCT
CCGCGCCGCCTCGCGCCGCCCGCCCCGGCTCTGACTGACCGCGTTACTCCCACAGGTGAGCGGGCGGGAC
GGCCCTTCTCCTCCGGGCTGTAATTAGCGCTTGGTTTAATGACGGCTCGTTTCTTTTCTGTGGCTGCGTG
AAAGCCTTAAAGGGCTCCGGGAGGGCCCTTTGTGCGGGGGGGAGCGGCTCGGGGGGTGCGTGCGTGTGTG
TGTGCGTGGGGAGCGCCGCGTGCGGCCCGCGCTGCCCGGCGGCTGTGAGCGCTGCGGGCGCGGCGCGGGG
CTTTGTGCGCTCCGCGTGTGCGCGAGGGGAGCGCGGCCGGGGGCGGTGCCCCGCGGTGCGGGGGGGCTGC
GAGGGGAACAAAGGCTGCGTGCGGGGTGTGTGCGTGGGGGGGTGAGCAGGGGGTGTGGGCGCGGCGGTCG
GGCTGTAACCCCCCCCTGCACCCCCCTCCCCGAGTTGCTGAGCACGGCCCGGCTTCGGGTGCGGGGCTCC
GTGCGGGGCGTGGCGCGGGGCTCGCCGTGCCGGGCGGGGGGTGGCGGCAGGTGGGGGTGCCGGGCGGGGC
GGGGCCGCCTCGGGCCGGGGAGGGCTCGGGGGAGGGGCGCGGCGGCCCCGGAGCGCCGGCGGCTGTCGAG
GCGCGGCGAGCCGCAGCCATTGCCTTTTATGGTAATCGTGCGAGAGGGCGCAGGGACTTCCTTTGTCCCA
AATCTGGCGGAGCCGAAATCTGGGAGGCGCCGCCGCACCCCCTCTAGCGGGCGCGGGCGAAGCGGTGCGG
CGCCGGCAGGAAGGAAATGGGCGGGGAGGGCCTTCGTGCGTCGCCGCGCCGCCGTCCCCTTCTCCATCTC
CAGCCTCGGGGCTGCCGCAGGGGGACGGCTGCCTTCGGGGGGGACGGGGCAGGGCGGGGTTCGGCTTCTG
GCGTGTGACCGGCGGCTCTAGCTAGAGCCTCTGCTAACCATGTTCATGCCTTCTTCTTTTTCCTACAGCT
CCTGGGCAACGTGCTGGTTGTTGTGCTGTCTCATCATTTTGGCAAGAATTCGGCATGGTGAGCAAGGGCG
AGGAGCTGTTCACCGGGGTGGTGCCCATCCTGGTCGAGCTGGACGGCGACGTAAACGGCCACAAGTTCAG
CGTGTCCGGCGAGGGCGAGGGCGATGCCACCTACGGCAAGCTGACCCTGAAGCTTCTATGCACCACCGGC
AAGCTGCCCGTGCCCTGGCCCACCCTCGTGACCACCCTGGGCTACGGCCTGCAGTGCTTCGCCCGCTACC
CCGACCACATGAAGCAGCACGACTTCTTCAAGTCCGCCATGCCCGAAGGCTACGTCCAGGAGCGCACCAT
CTTCTTCAAGGACGACGGCAACTACAAGACCCGCGCCGAGGTGAAGTTCGAGGGCGACACCCTGGTGAAC
CGCATCGAGCTGAAGGGCATCGACTTCAAGGAGGACGGCAACATCCTGGGGCACAAGCTGGAGTACAACT
ACAACAGCCACAACGTCTATATCACCGCCGACAAGCAGAAGAACGGCATCAAGGCCAACTTCAAGATCCG
CCACAACATCGAGGACGGCGGCGTGCAGCTCGCCGACCACTACCAGCAGAACACCCCCATCGGCGACGGC
CCCGTGCTGCTGCCCGACAACCACTACCTGAGCTACCAGTCCGCCCTGTTCAAAGACCCCAACGAGAAGC
GCGATCACATGGTCCTGCTGGAGTTCCTGACCGCCGCCGGGATCACTGAGGGCATGAACGAGCTGTACCT
CGAGAAGTTTTCTCAAGAACAGATCGGCGAAAACATTGTGTGCAGGGTCATTTGTACCACGGGTCAAATT
CCCATCCGAGATTTGTCAGCTGATATTTCACAAGTGCTTAAGGAAAAACGATCCATAAAGAAAGTTTGGA
CATTTGGTAGAAACCCAGCCTGTGACTATCATTTAGGAAACATTTCAAGACTGTCAAATAAGCATTTCCA
AATACTACTAGGAGAAGACGGTAACCTTTTATTGAATGACATTTCCACTAATGGGACCTGGTTAAATGGG
CAAAAAGTCGAGAAGAACAGCAATCAGTTACTGTCCCAAGGTGATGAAATAACCGTTGGTGTAGGCGTGG
AATCAGATATTTTATCTCTGGTCATTTTCATAAACGACAAATTTAAGCAGTGCCTGGAGCAGAACAAAGT
TGATCGCGGTACCAGTGCTGGTGGTAGTGCTGGTGGTAGTGCTGGTGGTAGTGCTGGTGGTAGTGCTGGT
GGTTCCGGCAGTGCTGGTGGTAGTGCTGGTGGTAGTACCAGTGCTGGTGGTAGTGCTGGTGGTAGTGCTG
GTGGTAGTGCTGGTGGTAGTGCTGGTGGTTCCGGCAGTGCTGGTGGTAGTGCTGGTGGTAGTACCAGTGC
TGGTGGTAGTGCTGGTGGTAGTGCTGGTGGTAGTGCTGGTGGTAGTGCTGGTGGTTCCGGCAGTGCTGGT
GGTAGTGCTGGTGGTAGTACCAGTGCTGGTGGTAGTGCTGGTGGTAGTGCTGGTGGTAGTGCTGGTGGTA
GTGCTGGTGGTTCCGGAGACAGTGTCAAGACCCCCGAGGATGAAGGCAACCCACTGCTAGAGCAGCTTGA
GAAGAAGGGCGGCCGCATGGTGAGCAAGGGCGAGGAGCTGTTCACCGGGGTGGTGCCCATCCTGGTCGAG
CTGGACGGCGACGTCAACGGCCACAAGTTCAGCGTGTCCGGCGAGGGCGAGGGCGATGCCACCTACGGCA
AGCTGACCCTGAAGTTCATCTGCACCACCGGCAAGCTGCCCGTGCCCTGGCCCACCCTCGTGACCACCCT
GTCCTGGGGCGTGCAGTGCTTCGCCCGCTACCCCGACCACATGAAGCAGCACGACTTCTTCAAGTCCGCC
ATGCCCGAAGGCTACGTCCAGGAGCGCACCATCTTCTTCAAGGACGACGGCAACTACAAGACCCGCGCCG
AGGTGAAGTTCGAGGGCGACACCCTGGTGAACCGCATCGAGCTGAAGGGCATCGACTTCAAGGAGGACGG
CAACATCCTGGGGCACAAGCTGGAGTACAACTACTTCAGCGGGAACGTCTATATCACCGCCGACAAGCAG
AAGAACGGCATCAAGGCCAACTTCAAGATCCGCCACAACATCGAGGACGGCGGCGTGCAGCTCGCCGACC
ACTACCAGCAGAACACCCCCATCGGCGACGGCCCCGTGCTGCTGCCCGACAACCACTACCTGAGCACCCA
GTCCGCCTTAAGCAAAGACCCCAACGAGAAGCGCGATCACATGGTCCTGCTGGAGTTCTTGACCGCCGCC
GGGGGTACCAAGGTGTACGACCCCGAGCAGAGGAAGAGGATGATCACCGGCCCCCAGTGGTGGGCCAGGT
GCAAGCAGATGAACGTGCTGGACAGCTTCATCAACTACTACGACAGCGAGAAGCACGCCGAGAACGCCGT
GATCTTCCTGCACGGCAACGCCACTAGCAGCTACCTGTGGAGGCACGTGGTGCCCCACATCGAGCCCGTG
GCCAGGTGCATCATCCCCGATCTGATCGGCATGGGCAAGAGCGGCAAGAGCGGCAACGGCAGCTACAGGC
TGCTGGACCACTACAAGTACCTGACCGCCTGGTTCGAGCTTCTGAACCTGCCCAAGAAGATCATCTTCGT
GGGCCACGACTGGGGCGCCGCCCTGGCCTTCCACTACGCCTACGAGCACCAGGACAGGATCAAGGCCATC
GTGCACATGGAGAGCGTGGTGGACGTGATCGAGAGCTGGGACGAGTGGCCAGACATCGAGGAGGACATCG
CCCTGATCAAGAGCGAGGAGGGCGAGAAGATGGTGCTGGAGAACAACTTCTTCGTGGAGACCGTGCTGCC
CAGCAAGATCATGAGAAAGCTGGAGCCCGAGGAGTTCGCCGCCTACCTGGAGCCCTTCAAGGAGAAGGGC
GAGGTGAGAAGACCCACCCTGAGCTGGCCCAGAGAGATCCCCCTGGTGAAGGGCGGCAAGCCCGACGTGG
TGCAGATCGTGAGAAACTACAACGCCTACCTGAGAGCCAGCGACGACCTGCCCAAGCTGTTCATCGAGGG
CGACCCCGGCTTCTTCAGCAACGCCATCGTGGAGGGCGCCAAGAAGTTCCCCAACACCGAGTTCGTGAAG
GTGAAGGGCCTGCACTTCCTCCAGGAGGACGCCCCCGACGAGATGGGCAAGTACATCAAGAGCTTCGTGG
AGAGAGTGCTGAAGAACGAGCAGTCTAGACTGCAGCTGCCTCCTCTGGAACGCCTGACTCTGGATTAAGT
CGACGGATCTTTTTCCCTCTGCCAAAAATTATGGGGACATCATGAAGCCCCTTGAGCATCTGACTTCTGG
CTAATAAAGGAAATTTATTTTCATTGCAATAGTGTGTTGGAATTTTTTGTGTCTCTCACTCGGAAGGACA
TATGGGAGGGCAAATCATTTAAAACATCAGAATGAGTATTTGGTTTAGAGTTTGGCAACATATGCCATAT
GCTGGCTGCCATGAACAAAGGTGGCTATAAAGAGGTCATCAGTATATGAAACAGCCCCCTGCTGTCCATT
CCTTATTCCATAGAAAAGCCTTGACTTGAGGTTAGATTTTTTTTTATATTTTGTTTGTGTTATTTTTTTC
TTTAACATCCCTAAAATTTTCCTTACATGTTTTACTAGCCAGATTTTTCCTCCTCTCCTGACTACTCCCA
GTCATAGCTGTCCCTCTTCTCTTATGAAGATCCCTCGACCTGCAGCCCAAGCTTGGCGTAATCATGGTCA
TAGCTGTTTCCTGTGTGAAATTGTTATCCGCTCACAATTCCACACAACATACGAGCCGGAAGCATAAAGT
GTAAAGCCTGGGGTGCCTAATGAGTGAGCTAACTCACATTAATTGCGTTGCGCTCACTGCCCGCTTTCCA
GTCGGGAAACCTGTCGTGCCAGCGGATCCGCATCTCAATTAGTCAGCAACCATAGTCCCGCCCCTAACTC
CGCCCATCCCGCCCCTAACTCCGCCCAGTTCCGCCCATTCTCCGCCCCATGGCTGACTAATTTTTTTTAT
TTATGCAGAGGCCGAGGCCGCCTCGGCCTCTGAGCTATTCCAGAAGTAGTGAGGAGGCTTTTTTGGAGGC
CTAGGCTTTTGCAAAAAGCTAACTTGTTTATTGCAGCTTATAATGGTTACAAATAAAGCAATAGCATCAC
AAATTTCACAAATAAAGCATTTTTTTCACTGCATTCTAGTTGTGGTTTGTCCAAACTCATCAATGTATCT
TATCATGTCTGGATCCGCTGCATTAATGAATCGGCCAACGCGCGGGGAGAGGCGGTTTGCGTATTGGGCG
CTCTTCCGCTTCCTCGCTCACTGACTCGCTGCGCTCGGTCGTTCGGCTGCGGCGAGCGGTATCAGCTCAC
TCAAAGGCGGTAATACGGTTATCCACAGAATCAGGGGATAACGCAGGAAAGAACATGTGAGCAAAAGGCC
AGCAAAAGGCCAGGAACCGTAAAAAGGCCGCGTTGCTGGCGTTTTTCCATAGGCTCCGCCCCCCTGACGA
GCATCACAAAAATCGACGCTCAAGTCAGAGGTGGCGAAACCCGACAGGACTATAAAGATACCAGGCGTTT
CCCCCTGGAAGCTCCCTCGTGCGCTCTCCTGTTCCGACCCTGCCGCTTACCGGATACCTGTCCGCCTTTC
TCCCTTCGGGAAGCGTGGCGCTTTCTCAATGCTCACGCTGTAGGTATCTCAGTTCGGTGTAGGTCGTTCG
CTCCAAGCTGGGCTGTGTGCACGAACCCCCCGTTCAGCCCGACCGCTGCGCCTTATCCGGTAACTATCGT
CTTGAGTCCAACCCGGTAAGACACGACTTATCGCCACTGGCAGCAGCCACTGGTAACAGGATTAGCAGAG
CGAGGTATGTAGGCGGTGCTACAGAGTTCTTGAAGTGGTGGCCTAACTACGGCTACACTAGAAGGACAGT
ATTTGGTATCTGCGCTCTGCTGAAGCCAGTTACCTTCGGAAAAAGAGTTGGTAGCTCTTGATCCGGCAAA
CAAACCACCGCTGGTAGCGGTGGTTTTTTTGTTTGCAAGCAGCAGATTACGCGCAGAAAAAAAGGATCTC
AAGAAGATCCTTTGATCTTTTCTACGGGGTCTGACGCTCAGTGGAACGAAAACTCACGTTAAGGGATTTT
GGTCATGAGATTATCAAAAAGGATCTTCACCTAGATCCTTTTAAATTAAAAATGAAGTTTTAAATCAATC
TAAAGTATATATGAGTAAACTTGGTCTGACAGTTACCAATGCTTAATCAGTGAGGCACCTATCTCAGCGA
TCTGTCTATTTCGTTCATCCATAGTTGCCTGACTCCCCGTCGTGTAGATAACTACGATACGGGAGGGCTT
ACCATCTGGCCCCAGTGCTGCAATGATACCGCGAGACCCACGCTCACCGGCTCCAGATTTATCAGCAATA
AACCAGCCAGCCGGAAGGGCCGAGCGCAGAAGTGGTCCTGCAACTTTATCCGCCTCCATCCAGTCTATTA
ATTGTTGCCGGGAAGCTAGAGTAAGTAGTTCGCCAGTTAATAGTTTGCGCAACGTTGTTGCCATTGCTAC
AGGCATCGTGGTGTCACGCTCGTCGTTTGGTATGGCTTCATTCAGCTCCGGTTCCCAACGATCAAGGCGA
GTTACATGATCCCCCATGTTGTGCAAAAAAGCGGTTAGCTCCTTCGGTCCTCCGATCGTTGTCAGAAGTA
AGTTGGCCGCAGTGTTATCACTCATGGTTATGGCAGCACTGCATAATTCTCTTACTGTCATGCCATCCGT
AAGATGCTTTTCTGTGACTGGTGAGTACTCAACCAAGTCATTCTGAGAATAGTGTATGCGGCGACCGAGT
TGCTCTTGCCCGGCGTCAATACGGGATAATACCGCGCCACATAGCAGAACTTTAAAAGTGCTCATCATTG
GAAAACGTTCTTCGGGGCGAAAACTCTCAAGGATCTTACCGCTGTTGAGATCCAGTTCGATGTAACCCAC
TCGTGCACCCAACTGATCTTCAGCATCTTTTACTTTCACCAGCGTTTCTGGGTGAGCAAAAACAGGAAGG
CAAAATGCCGCAAAAAAGGGAATAAGGGCGACACGGAAATGTTGAATACTCATACTCTTCCTTTTTCAAT
ATTATTGAAGCATTTATCAGGGTTATTGTCTCATGAGCGGATACATATTTGAATGTATTTAGAAAAATAA
ACAAATAGGGGTTCCGCGCACATTTCCCCGAAAAGTGCCACCTG
