>Addgene plasmid #108656 | pCAGGS-6020nes | addgene partial sequence | sequence record 208325 | Addgene Partial NGS Result
GCATGGTGAGCAAGGGCGAGGAGCTGTTCACCGGGGTGGTGCCCATCCTGGTCGAGCTGGACGGCGACGT
AAACGGCCACAAGTTCAGCGTGTCCGGCGAGGGCGAGGGCGATGCCACCTACGGCAAGCTGACCCTGAAG
CTTCTATGCACCACCGGCAAGCTGCCCGTGCCCTGGCCCACCCTCGTGACCACCCTGGGCTACGGCCTGC
AGTGCTTCGCCCGCTACCCCGACCACATGAAGCAGCACGACTTCTTCAAGTCCGCCATGCCCGAAGGCTA
CGTCCAGGAGCGCACCATCTTCTTCAAGGACGACGGCAACTACAAGACCCGCGCCGAGGTGAAGTTCGAG
GGCGACACCCTGGTGAACCGCATCGAGCTGAAGGGCATCGACTTCAAGGAGGACGGCAACATCCTGGGGC
ACAAGCTGGAGTACAACTACAACAGCCACAACGTCTATATCACCGCCGACAAGCAGAAGAACGGCATCAA
GGCCAACTTCAAGATCCGCCACAACATCGAGGACGGCGGCGTGCAGCTCGCCGACCACTACCAGCAGAAC
ACCCCCATCGGCGACGGCCCCGTGCTGCTGCCCGACAACCACTACCTGAGCTACCAGTCCGCCCTGTTCA
AAGACCCCAACGAGAAGCGCGATCACATGGTCCTGCTGGAGTTCCTGACCGCCGCCGGGATCACTGAGGG
CATGAACGAGCTGTACCTCGAGAAGTTTTCTCAAGAACAGATCGGCGAAAACATTGTGTGCAGGGTCATT
TGTACCACGGGTCAAATTCCCATCCGAGATTTGTCAGCTGATATTTCACAAGTGCTTAAGGAAAAACGAT
CCATAAAGAAAGTTTGGACATTTGGTAGAAACCCAGCCTGTGACTATCATTTAGGAAACATTTCAAGACT
GTCAAATAAGCATTTCCAAATACTACTAGGAGAAGACGGTAACCTTTTATTGAATGACATTTCCACTAAT
GGGACCTGGTTAAATGGGCAAAAAGTCGAGAAGAACAGCAATCAGTTACTGTCCCAAGGTGATGAAATAA
CCGTTGGTGTAGGCGTGGAATCAGATATTTTATCTCTGGTCATTTTCATAAACGACAAATTTAAGCAGTG
CCTGGAGCAGAACAAAGTTGATCGCGGTACCAGTGCTGGTGGTAGTGCTGGTGGTAGTGCTGGTGGTAGT
GCTGGTGGTAGTGCTGGTGGTTCCGGCAGTGCTGGTGGTAGTGCTGGTGGTAGTACCAGTGCTGGTGGTA
GTGCTGGTGGTAGTGCTGGTGGTAGTGCTGGTGGTAGTGCTGGTGGTTCCGGCAGTGCTGGTGGTAGTGC
TGGTGGTAGTACCAGTGCTGGTGGTAGTGCTGGTGGTAGTGCTGGTGGTAGTGCTGGTGGTAGTGCTGGT
GGTTCCGGCAGTGCTGGTGGTAGTGCTGGTGGTAGTACCAGTGCTGGTGGTAGTGCTGGTGGTAGTGCTG
GTGGTAGTGCTGGTGGTAGTGCTGGTGGTTCCGGAGACAGTGTCAAGACCCCCGAGGATGAAGGCAACCC
ACTGCTAGAGCAGCTTGAGAAGAAGGGCGGCCGCATGGTGAGCAAGGGCGAGGAGCTGTTCACCGGGGTG
GTGCCCATCCTGGTCGAGCTGGACGGCGACGTCAACGGCCACAAGTTCAGCGTGTCCGGCGAGGGCGAGG
GCGATGCCACCTACGGCAAGCTGACCCTGAAGTTCATCTGCACCACCGGCAAGCTGCCCGTGCCCTGGCC
CACCCTCGTGACCACCCTGTCCTGGGGCGTGCAGTGCTTCGCCCGCTACCCCGACCACATGAAGCAGCAC
GACTTCTTCAAGTCCGCCATGCCCGAAGGCTACGTCCAGGAGCGCACCATCTTCTTCAAGGACGACGGCA
ACTACAAGACCCGCGCCGAGGTGAAGTTCGAGGGCGACACCCTGGTGAACCGCATCGAGCTGAAGGGCAT
CGACTTCAAGGAGGACGGCAACATCCTGGGGCACAAGCTGGAGTACAACTACTTCAGCGGGAACGTCTAT
ATCACCGCCGACAAGCAGAAGAACGGCATCAAGGCCAACTTCAAGATCCGCCACAACATCGAGGACGGCG
GCGTGCAGCTCGCCGACCACTACCAGCAGAACACCCCCATCGGCGACGGCCCCGTGCTGCTGCCCGACAA
CCACTACCTGAGCACCCAGTCCGCCTTAAGCAAAGACCCCAACGAGAAGCGCGATCACATGGTCCTGCTG
GAGTTCTTGACCGCCGCCGGGGGTACCAAGGTGTACGACCCCGAGCAGAGGAAGAGGATGATCACCGGCC
CCCAGTGGTGGGCCAGGTGCAAGCAGATGAACGTGCTGGACAGCTTCATCAACTACTACGACAGCGAGAA
GCACGCCGAGAACGCCGTGATCTTCCTGCACGGCAACGCCACTAGCAGCTACCTGTGGAGGCACGTGGTG
CCCCACATCGAGCCCGTGGCCAGGTGCATCATCCCCGATCTGATCGGCATGGGCAAGAGCGGCAAGAGCG
GCAACGGCAGCTACAGGCTGCTGGACCACTACAAGTACCTGACCGCCTGGTTCGAGCTTCTGAACCTGCC
CAAGAAGATCATCTTCGTGGGCCACGACTGGGGCGCCGCCCTGGCCTTCCACTACGCCTACGAGCACCAG
GACAGGATCAAGGCCATCGTGCACATGGAGAGCGTGGTGGACGTGATCGAGAGCTGGGACGAGTGGCCAG
ACATCGAGGAGGACATCGCCCTGATCAAGAGCGAGGAGGGCGAGAAGATGGTGCTGGAGAACAACTTCTT
CGTGGAGACCGTGCTGCCCAGCAAGATCATGAGAAAGCTGGAGCCCGAGGAGTTCGCCGCCTACCTGGAG
CCCTTCAAGGAGAAGGGCGAGGTGAGAAGACCCACCCTGAGCTGGCCCAGAGAGATCCCCCTGGTGAAGG
GCGGCAAGCCCGACGTGGTGCAGATCGTGAGAAACTACAACGCCTACCTGAGAGCCAGCGACGACCTGCC
CAAGCTGTTCATCGAGGGCGACCCCGGCTTCTTCAGCAACGCCATCGTGGAGGGCGCCAAGAAGTTCCCC
AACACCGAGTTCGTGAAGGTGAAGGGCCTGCACTTCCTCCAGGAGGACGCCCCCGACGAGATGGGCAAGT
ACATCAAGAGCTTCGTGGAGAGAGTGCTGAAGAACGAGCAGTCTAGACTGCAGCTGCCTCCTCTGGAACG
CCTGACTCTGGATTAAGTCGACGGATCTTTTTCCCTCTGCCAAAAATTATGGGGACATCATGAAGCCCCT
TGAGCATCTGACTTCTGGCTAATAAAGGAAATTTATTTTCATTGCAATAGTGTGTTGGAATTTTTTGTGT
CTCTCACTCGGAAGGACATATGGGAGGGCAAATCATTTAAAACATCAGAATGAGTATTTGGTTTAGAGTT
TGGCAACATATGCCCATATGCTGGCTGCCATGAACAAAGGTTGGCTATAAAGAGGTCATCAGTATATGAA
ACAGCCCCCTGCTGTCCATTCCTTATTCCATAGAAAAGCCTTGACTTGAGGTTAGATTTTTTTTATATTT
TGTTTTGTGTTATTTTTTTCTTTAACATCCCTAAAATTTTCCTTACATGTTTTACTAGCCAGATTTTTCC
TCCTCTCCTGACTACTCCCAGTCATAGCTGTCCCTCTTCTCTTATGGAGATCCCTCGACCTGCAGCCCAA
GCTTGGCGTAATCATGGTCATAGCTGTTTCCTGTGTGAAATTGTTATCCGCTCACAATTCCACACAACAT
ACGAGCCGGAAGCATAAAGTGTAAAGCCTGGGGTGCCTAATGAGTGAGCTAACTCACATTAATTGCGTTG
CGCTCACTGCCCGCTTTCCAGTCGGGAAACCTGTCGTGCCAGCGGATCCGCATCTCAATTAGTCAGCAAC
CATAGTCCCGCCCCTAACTCCGCCCATCCCGCCCCTAACTCCGCCCAGTTCCGCCCATTCTCCGCCCCAT
GGCTGACTAATTTTTTTTATTTATGCAGAGGCCGAGGCCGCCTCGGCCTCTGAGCTATTCCAGAAGTAGT
GAGGAGGCTTTTTTGGAGGCCTAGGCTTTTGCAAAAAGCTAACTTGTTTATTGCAGCTTATAATGGTTAC
AAATAAAGCAATAGCATCACAAATTTCACAAATAAAGCATTTTTTTCACTGCATTCTAGTTGTGGTTTGT
CCAAACTCATCAATGTATCTTATCATGTCTGGATCCGCTGCATTAATGAATCGGCCAACGCGCGGGGAGA
GGCGGTTTGCGTATTGGGCGCTCTTCCGCTTCCTCGCTCACTGACTCGCTGCGCTCGGTCGTTCGGCTGC
GGCGAGCGGTATCAGCTCACTCAAAGGCGGTAATACGGTTATCCACAGAATCAGGGGATAACGCAGGAAA
GAACATGTGAGCAAAAGGCCAGCAAAAGGCCAGGAACCGTAAAAAGGCCGCGTTGCTGGCGTTTTTCCAT
AGGCTCCGCCCCCCTGACGAGCATCACAAAAATCGACGCTCAAGTCAGAGGTGGCGAAACCCGACAGGAC
TATAAAGATACCAGGCGTTTCCCCCTGGAAGCTCCCTCGTGCGCTCTCCTGTTCCGACCCTGCCGCTTAC
CGGATACCTGTCCGCCTTTCTCCCTTCGGGAAGCGTGGCGCTTTCTCATAGCTCACGCTGTAGGTATCTC
AGTTCGGTGTAGGTCGTTCGCTCCAAGCTGGGCTGTGTGCACGAACCCCCCGTTCAGCCCGACCGCTGCG
CCTTATCCGGTAACTATCGTCTTGAGTCCAACCCGGTAAGACACGACTTATCGCCACTGGCAGCAGCCAC
TGGTAACAGGATTAGCAGAGCGAGGTATGTAGGCGGTGCTACAGAGTTCTTGAAGTGGTGGCCTAACTAC
GGCTACACTAGAAGAACAGTATTTGGTATCTGCGCTCTGCTGAAGCCAGTTACCTTCGGAAAAAGAGTTG
GTAGCTCTTGATCCGGCAAACAAACCACCGCTGGTAGCGGTGGTTTTTTTGTTTGCAAGCAGCAGATTAC
GCGCAGAAAAAAAGGATCTCAAGAAGATCCTTTGATCTTTTCTACGGGGTCTGACGCTCAGTGGAACGAA
AACTCACGTTAAGGGATTTTGGTCATGAGATTATCAAAAAGGATCTTCACCTAGATCCTTTTAAATTAAA
AATGAAGTTTTAAATCAATCTAAAGTATATATGAGTAAACTTGGTCTGACAGTTACCAATGCTTAATCAG
TGAGGCACCTATCTCAGCGATCTGTCTATTTCGTTCATCCATAGTTGCCTGACTCCCCGTCGTGTAGATA
ACTACGATACGGGAGGGCTTACCATCTGGCCCCAGTGCTGCAATGATACCGCGAGACCCACGCTCACCGG
CTCCAGATTTATCAGCAATAAACCAGCCAGCCGGAAGGGCCGAGCGCAGAAGTGGTCCTGCAACTTTATC
CGCCTCCATCCAGTCTATTAATTGTTGCCGGGAAGCTAGAGTAAGTAGTTCGCCAGTTAATAGTTTGCGC
AACGTTGTTGCCATTGCTACAGGCATCGTGGTGTCACGCTCGTCGTTTGGTATGGCTTCATTCAGCTCCG
GTTCCCAACGATCAAGGCGAGTTACATGATCCCCCATGTTGTGCAAAAAAGCGGTTAGCTCCTTCGGTCC
TCCGATCGTTGTCAGAAGTAAGTTGGCCGCAGTGTTATCACTCATGGTTATGGCAGCACTGCATAATTCT
CTTACTGTCATGCCATCCGTAAGATGCTTTTCTGTGACTGGTGAGTACTCAACCAAGTCATTCTGAGAAT
AGTGTATGCGGCGACCGAGTTGCTCTTGCCCGGCGTCAATACGGGATAATACCGCGCCACATAGCAGAAC
TTTAAAAGTGCTCATCATTGGAAAACGTTCTTCGGGGCGAAAACTCTCAAGGATCTTACCGCTGTTGAGA
TCCAGTTCGATGTAACCCACTCGTGCACCCAACTGATCTTCAGCATCTTTTACTTTCACCAGCGTTTCTG
GGTGAGCAAAAACAGGAAGGCAAAATGCCGCAAAAAAGGGAATAAGGGCGACACGGAAATGTTGAATACT
CATACTCTTCCTTTTTCAATATTATTGAAGCATTTATCAGGGTTATTGTCTCATGAGCGGATACATATTT
GAATGTATTTAGAAAAATAAACAAATAGGGGTTCCGCGCACATTTCCCCGAAAAGTGCCACCTGGGTCGA
TCGACATTGATTATTGACTAGTTATTAATAGTAATCAATTACGGGGTCATTAGTTCATAGCCCATATATG
GAGTTCCGCGTTACATAACTTACGGTAAATGGCCCGCCTGGCTGACCGCCCAACGACCCCCGCCCATTGA
CGTCAATAATGACGTATGTTCCCATAGTAACGCCAATAGGGACTTTCCATTGACGTCAATGGGTGGAGTA
TTTACGGTAAACTGCCCACTTGGCAGTACATCAAGTGTATCATATGCCAAGTACGCCCCCTATTGACGTC
AATGACGGTAAATGGCCCGCCTGGCATTATGCCCAGTACATGACCTTATGGGACTTTCCTACTTGGCAGT
ACATCTACGTATTAGTCATCGCTATTACCATGGTCGAGGTGAGCCCCACGTTCTGCTTCACTCTCCCCAT
CTCCCCCCCCTCCCCACCCCCAATTTTGTATTTATTTATTTTTTAATTATTTTGTGCAGCGATGGGGGCG
GGGGGGGGG
