>Addgene plasmid #108656 | pCAGGS-6020nes | addgene partial sequence | sequence record 209161 | YPL153C-F 5'-GGTAGAAACCCAGCCTGTGA-3'
TTTCAAGACTGTCAAATAAGCATTTCCAAATACTACTAGGAGAAGACGGTAACCTTTTATTGAATGACAT
TTCCACTAATGGGACCTGGTTAAATGGGCAAAAAGTCGAGAAGAACAGCAATCAGTTACTGTCCCAAGGT
GATGAAATAACCGTTGGTGTAGGCGTGGAATCAGATATTTTATCTCTGGTCATTTTCATAAACGACAAAT
TTAAGCAGTGCCTGGAGCAGAACAAAGTTGATCGCGGTACCAGTGCTGGTGGTAGTGCTGGTGGTAGTGC
TGGTGGTAGTGCTGGTGGTAGTGCTGGTGGTTCCGGCAGTGCTGGTGGTAGTGCTGGTGGTAGTACCAGT
GCTGGTGGTAGTGCTGGTGGTAGTGCTGGTGGTAGTGCTGGTGGTAGTGCTGGTGGTTCCGGCAGTGCTG
GTGGTAGTGCTGGTGGTAGTACCAGTGCTGGTGGTAGTGCTGGTGGTAGTGCTGGTGGTAGTGCTGGTGG
TAGTGCTGGTGGTTCCGGCAGTGCTGGTGGTAGTGCTGGTGGTAGTACCAGTGCTGGTGGTAGTGCTGGT
GGTAGTGCTGGTGGTAGTGCTGGTGGTAGTGCTGGTGGTTCCGGAGACAGTGTCAAGACCCCCGAGGATG
AAGGCAACCCACTGCTAGAGCAGCTTGAGAAGAA
